Addgene plasmid #183436: pOC3 smFP-HA-Cacna1e KI
Purpose: CreON FlpOFF knock-in for smFP-HA-CaV2.3 (amino acid position: G5)
Depositing lab: Harold MacGillavry. Publication: Duplex Labeling and Manipulation of Neuronal Proteins Using Sequential CRISPR/Cas9 Gene Editing. Droogers WJ, Willems J, MacGillavry HD, de Jong APH. eNeuro. 2022 Jul 18;9(4):ENEURO.0056-22.2022. doi: 10.1523/ENEURO.0056-22.2022. PubMed 35851300.
Backbone
  Vector backbone: pOC3
  Vector type: CRISPR
Growth in bacteria
  Bacterial resistance: Ampicillin, 100 μg/mL
  Growth temperature: 37°C
  Growth strain: DH5alpha
  Copy number: High Copy
Gene/Insert
  Gene/Insert name: gRNA and smFP HA donor
  gRNA/shRNA sequence: CAGGATGGCTCGCTTCGGGG
  Species: M. musculus (mouse), R. norvegicus (rat)
  Cloning method: Restriction Enzyme; 5′ cloning site unknown (unknown if destroyed)
  Sequencing primers: 5′ ctagtccgtttttagcgcgt; 3′ cgggccatttaccgtaagtt
Terms and licenses: Academic/Nonprofit Terms; Industry Terms: Not Available to Industry
Depositor comments: Please visit https://www.biorxiv.org/content/10.1101/2022.01.02.474730v1 for bioRxiv preprint.
How to cite: pOC3 smFP-HA-Cacna1e KI was a gift from Harold MacGillavry (Addgene plasmid # 183436 ; http://n2t.net/addgene:183436 ; RRID:Addgene_183436)
