[The description below was written by a language model from this plasmid's Addgene catalogue record and pLannotate feature annotations shown in this document.]
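Description:
pOC3 smFP-HA-Cacna1e KI is a CRISPR knock-in plasmid built on the pOC3 backbone and designed to tag the endogenous Cacna1e gene, which encodes the voltage-gated calcium channel CaV2.3, in mouse or rat cells. It carries both a guide RNA expression unit and a donor encoding an HA-type spaghetti monster fluorescent protein (smFP-HA), to be inserted near the N-terminus at glycine 5. The automated annotation labels the donor coding region as a fragment of a GFP variant, which fits the GFP-derived scaffold of smFP. In bacteria the plasmid is maintained at high copy through a ColE1/pUC-type origin and selected with ampicillin via the β-lactamase gene. An f1 origin is also present. One AAV2 inverted terminal repeat is annotated, suggesting an AAV-derived backbone, but the feature table shows only a single ITR and the record does not state that the plasmid is meant for viral packaging. No Cas9 coding sequence is annotated, so the nuclease is presumably supplied from another construct.

The guide RNA cassette provides the "CreON FlpOFF" logic. A mouse U6 RNA polymerase III promoter is separated from the guide and S. pyogenes scaffold by a segment flanked by two same-orientation loxP511 sites. This arrangement is consistent with a stop element that Cre excises to switch guide expression on. Two minimal FRT sites, one upstream of the U6 promoter and one within the scaffold region, allow Flp to delete the promoter and guide, switching the cassette off. The associated publication describes sequential CRISPR/Cas9 editing for duplex labelling of neuronal proteins. This recombinase gating lets the CaV2.3 knock-in be timed separately from a second knock-in in the same neuron, so that the two donors are not integrated at each other's target loci.
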