Features (pLannotate 1.2.2; 18 found; start..end, strand, type, name):
     39..72      +  protein_bind   FRT (minimal): supports FLP-mediated excision but not integration (Turan and Bode, 2011) FLP recombinase from the Saccharomyces cerevisiae 2μ plasmid
     73..338     +  promoter       U6 promoter (fragment): RNA polymerase III promoter for mouse U6 snRNA (Das et al., 1988)
    343..376     +  protein_bind   loxP511: Cre-mediated recombination occurs in the 8-bp core sequence (GTATACAT). loxP511 sites are compatible with each other, but incompatible with wild-type loxP sites. Cre recombinase
    607..640     +  protein_bind   loxP511: Cre-mediated recombination occurs in the 8-bp core sequence (GTATACAT). loxP511 sites are compatible with each other, but incompatible with wild-type loxP sites. Cre recombinase
    671..687     +  repeat_region  DR (fragment): direct repeat for the Streptococcus pyogenes CRISPR/Cas system
    688..721     +  protein_bind   FRT (minimal): supports FLP-mediated excision but not integration (Turan and Bode, 2011) FLP recombinase from the Saccharomyces cerevisiae 2μ plasmid
    722..786     +  misc_RNA       tracrRNA (fragment): trans-activating CRISPR RNA for the Streptococcus pyogenes CRISPR/Cas9 system
    793..836     +  misc_RNA       gRNA scaffold (fragment): guide RNA scaffold for the Streptococcus pyogenes CRISPR/Cas9 system
   1022..1876    +  CDS            vsfGFP-9 (fragment): vsfGFP-9 is a basic (constitutively fluorescent) green fluorescent protein published in 2015, derived from Aequorea victoria. It has low acid sensitivity.
   2038..2058    +  enhancer       CMV enhancer (fragment): human cytomegalovirus immediate early enhancer; contains an 18-bp deletion relative to the standard CMV enhancer
   2067..2203    +  repeat_region  AAV2 ITR: inverted terminal repeat of adeno-associated virus serotype 2 inverted
   2208..2259    -  misc_feature   bom (fragment): basis of mobility region from pBR322
   2278..2733    +  rep_origin     f1 ori (sequence partly withheld): f1 bacteriophage origin of replication; arrow indicates direction of (+) strand synthesis
   2734..2783    -  misc_feature   bom (fragment): basis of mobility region from pBR322
   2885..2920    -  CDS            rop (fragment): Rop protein, which maintains plasmids at low copy number; rop
   3015..3119    +  promoter       AmpR promoter: bla
   3120..3980    +  CDS            AmpR: β-lactamase; bla; confers resistance to ampicillin, carbenicillin, and related antibiotics
   4151..4739    +  rep_origin     ori: high-copy-number ColE1/pMB1/pBR322/pUC origin of replication
>Addgene plasmid #183436 | pOC3 smFP-HA-Cacna1e KI | addgene full sequence | sequence record 360209 | Addgene NGS Result
ACGGTTCCTGGCCTTTTGCTGGCCTTTTGCTCACATGTGAAGTTCCTATTCTCTAGAAAGTATAGGAACT
TCGATCCGACGCCGCCATCTCTAGGCCCGCGCCGGCCCCCTCGCACAGACTTGTGGGAGAAGCTCGGCTA
CTCCCCTGCCCCGGTTAATTTGCATATAATATTTCCTAGTAACTATAGAGGCTTAATGTGCGATAAAAGA
CAGATAATCTGTTCTTTTTAATACTAGCTACATTTTACATGATAGGCTTGGATTTCTATAAGAGATACAA
ATACTAAATTATTATTTTAAAAAACAGCACACTCGAGAACTCACCCTAACTGTAAAGTTAGTATAACTTC
GTATAGTATAAATTATACGAAGTTATAAGCCTTGTTTTTTGCGATTTTTGAATTCGTTCCTCAGAGGAAC
TGACAAGCACCCTAACATCCTATTGGAGGCTCACTCACGTTTTTTCTATTTTGTTTCTTGACAGCAGAGC
TCGTTGCTCACTGTATAGCTCAGGTTGGCCTGACACTGATGAGGTTCTCCAGTGACTGCCTCTACCTACC
TACTGGGATGACAGAGGTGTACCACCAAGCCACGCCCGGGGGATCCATAACTTCGTATAGTATAAATTAT
ACGAAGTTATAAGCCTTGTGCAGGATGGCTCGCTTCGGGGGTTTTAGAGCTATGCTGGAAGTTCCTATTC
TCTAGAAAGTATAGGAACTTCCAGCATAGCAAGTTAAAATAAGGCTAGTCCGTTATCAACTTGAAAAAGT
GGCACCGAGTCGGTGCTTTTTTGTTTTAGAGCTAGAAATAGCAAGTTAAAATAAGGCTAGTCCGTTTTTA
GCGCGTGCGCCAATTCTGCAGACAAATGGCTCTAGAAGCTTCCCCCCCGAAGCGAGCCATCCTGATGGCT
AGCGGAGCCACCATGTACCCTTATGATGTGCCCGATTATGCTGGCTACCCTTATGATGTTCCTGATTACG
CCGGATATCCGTATGACGTGCCAGACTACGCGGGAGGTGTGAGCAAGGGAGAGGAGTTGTTTACCGGCGT
GGTCCCCATACTGGTGGAGTTGGATGGCGACGTTAATGGACATAAATTCTCGGTCCGCGGCGAGGGAGAG
GGAGACGCCACCAATGGCAAGCTGACGCTTAAGTTCATTTGCACGACTGGAAAATTGCCTGTCCCCTGGC
CGACCCTGGTCACCACACTGGGCGGAGGAGTGCAGTGCTTCTCCCGTTACCCAGACCACATGAAGCAGCA
CGATTTCTTCAAGAGCGCAATGCCGGAGGGATACGTGCAAGAACGGACTATTTCCTTCAAGGATGACGGA
ACCTATAAGACCCGTGCGGAGGTCAAATTCGAGGGTGACACCCTGGTGAACCGAATTGAACTCAAAGGAA
TCGATTTCAAGGAGGATGGAAATATTCTGGGTCACAAGCTGGAATACAACTTCAACAGCCATAATGTGTA
CATTACGGCTGATAAGCAGAAGAACGGCATTAAGGCCAATTTCAAGATCCGCCACAACGTTGAGGGTGGA
TATCCCTACGACGTGCCCGATTATGCGGGCGGATATCCGTATGATGTTCCAGATTATGCTGGTGGTGGAG
GCTATCCCTATGATGTCCCCGACTACGCCGGAGGTTACCCATACGACGTGCCCGACTACGCTGGAGGCGA
TGGCAGCGTGCAGCTGGCAGATCATTATCAACAGAATACCCCCATAGGTGATGGCCCCGTTCTGCTTCCA
GATAATCACTACCTTTCCACCCAGAGCGTGCTTTCGAAAGACCCGAACGAAAAGCGTGATCACATGGTCC
TGCTGGAGTTTGTGACCGCGGCTGGAATCACCCTGGGTATGGACGAACTCTACAAGGGTGGCTACCCCTA
CGATGTGCCGGATTACGCTGGATATCCGTATGACGTACCGGACTATGCCGGTTACCCGTACGATGTCCCG
GACTACGCTTCAACCGGTAGCGCTGTTTCCCCCCCGAAGCGAGCCATCCTGCTCGACTCGAGGATCCTAG
GACGCGTTAACTTACGGTAAATGGCCCGGCGGCCGCAGGAACCCCTAGTGATGGAGTTGGCCACTCCCTC
TCTGCGCGCTCGCTCGCTCACTGAGGCCGGGCGACCAAAGGTCGCCCGACGCCCGGGCTTTGCCCGGGCG
GCCTCAGTGAGCGAGCGCGCAGCTGCCTGCAGGGGCGCCTGATGCGGTATTTTCTCCTTACGCATCTGTG
CGGTATTTCACACCGCATA
[95 nt withheld, positions 2260-2354]
T
[46 nt withheld, positions 2356-2401]
C
[141 nt withheld, positions 2403-2543]
CCTTTGACGTTGGAGTCCACGTTCTTT
[37 nt withheld, positions 2571-2607]
ACTCTATCTCGGGCTATTCTTTTGATTTATAAGGGATTTTGCCGATTTCGGTCTATTGGTTAAAAAATGA
GCTGATTTAACAAAAATTTAACGCGAATTTTAACAAAATATTAACGTTTACAATTTTATGGTGCACTCTC
AGTACAATCTGCTCTGATGCCGCATAGTTAAGCCAGCCCCGACACCCGCCAACACCCGCTGACGCGCCCT
GACGGGCTTGTCTGCTCCCGGCATCCGCTTACAGACAAGCTGTGACCGTCTCCGGGAGCTGCATGTGTCA
GAGGTTTTCACCGTCATCACCGAAACGCGCGAGACGAAAGGGCCTCGTGATACGCCTATTTTTATAGGTT
AATGTCATGATAATAATGGTTTCTTAGACGTCAGGTGGCACTTTTCGGGGAAATGTGCGCGGAACCCCTA
TTTGTTTATTTTTCTAAATACATTCAAATATGTATCCGCTCATGAGACAATAACCCTGATAAATGCTTCA
ATAATATTGAAAAAGGAAGAGTATGAGTATTCAACATTTCCGTGTCGCCCTTATTCCCTTTTTTGCGGCA
TTTTGCCTTCCTGTTTTTGCTCACCCAGAAACGCTGGTGAAAGTAAAAGATGCTGAAGATCAGTTGGGTG
CACGAGTGGGTTACATCGAACTGGATCTCAACAGCGGTAAGATCCTTGAGAGTTTTCGCCCCGAAGAACG
TTTTCCAATGATGAGCACTTTTAAAGTTCTGCTATGTGGCGCGGTATTATCCCGTATTGACGCCGGGCAA
GAGCAACTCGGTCGCCGCATACACTATTCTCAGAATGACTTGGTTGAGTACTCACCAGTCACAGAAAAGC
ATCTTACGGATGGCATGACAGTAAGAGAATTATGCAGTGCTGCCATAACCATGAGTGATAACACTGCGGC
CAACTTACTTCTGACAACGATCGGAGGACCGAAGGAGCTAACCGCTTTTTTGCACAACATGGGGGATCAT
GTAACTCGCCTTGATCGTTGGGAACCGGAGCTGAATGAAGCCATACCAAACGACGAGCGTGACACCACGA
TGCCTGTAGCAATGGCAACAACGTTGCGCAAACTATTAACTGGCGAACTACTTACTCTAGCTTCCCGGCA
ACAATTAATAGACTGGATGGAGGCGGATAAAGTTGCAGGACCACTTCTGCGCTCGGCCCTTCCGGCTGGC
TGGTTTATTGCTGATAAATCTGGAGCCGGTGAGCGTGGAAGCCGCGGTATCATTGCAGCACTGGGGCCAG
ATGGTAAGCCCTCCCGTATCGTAGTTATCTACACGACGGGGAGTCAGGCAACTATGGATGAACGAAATAG
ACAGATCGCTGAGATAGGTGCCTCACTGATTAAGCATTGGTAACTGTCAGACCAAGTTTACTCATATATA
CTTTAGATTGATTTAAAACTTCATTTTTAATTTAAAAGGATCTAGGTGAAGATCCTTTTTGATAATCTCA
TGACCAAAATCCCTTAACGTGAGTTTTCGTTCCACTGAGCGTCAGACCCCGTAGAAAAGATCAAAGGATC
TTCTTGAGATCCTTTTTTTCTGCGCGTAATCTGCTGCTTGCAAACAAAAAAACCACCGCTACCAGCGGTG
GTTTGTTTGCCGGATCAAGAGCTACCAACTCTTTTTCCGAAGGTAACTGGCTTCAGCAGAGCGCAGATAC
CAAATACTGTTCTTCTAGTGTAGCCGTAGTTAGGCCACCACTTCAAGAACTCTGTAGCACCGCCTACATA
CCTCGCTCTGCTAATCCTGTTACCAGTGGCTGCTGCCAGTGGCGATAAGTCGTGTCTTACCGGGTTGGAC
TCAAGACGATAGTTACCGGATAAGGCGCAGCGGTCGGGCTGAACGGGGGGTTCGTGCACACAGCCCAGCT
TGGAGCGAACGACCTACACCGAACTGAGATACCTACAGCGTGAGCTATGAGAAAGCGCCACGCTTCCCGA
AGGGAGAAAGGCGGACAGGTATCCGGTAAGCGGCAGGGTCGGAACAGGAGAGCGCACGAGGGAGCTTCCA
GGGGGAAACGCCTGGTATCTTTATAGTCCTGTCGGGTTTCGCCACCTCTGACTTGAGCGTCGATTTTTGT
GATGCTCGTCAGGGGGGCGGAGCCTATGGAAAAACGCCAGCAACGCGGCCTTTTT
